>Addgene plasmid #200220 | pHygG8 | addgene full sequence | sequence record 393491 | Addgene NGS Result
ATCCCGCTTTCCAGTCGGGAAACCTGTCGTGCCAGCTGCATTAATGAATCGGCCAACGCGCGGGGAGAGG
CGGTTTGCGTATTGGGCGAATTCCGCTTCCTCGCTCACTGACTCGCTGCGCTCGGTCGTTCGGCTGCGGC
GAGCGGTATCAGCTCACTCAAAGGCGGTAATACGGTTATCCACAGAATCAGGGGATAACGCAGGAAAGAA
CATGTGAGCAAAAGGCCAGCAAAAGGCCAGGAACCGTAAAAAGGCCGCGTTGCTGGCGTTTTTCCATAGG
CTCCGCCCCCCTGACGAGCATCACAAAAATCGACGCTCAAGTCAGAGGTGGCGAAACCCGACAGGACTAT
AAAGATACCAGGCGTTTCCCCCTGGAAGCTCCCTCGTGCGCTCTCCTGTTCCGACCCTGCCGCTTACCGG
ATACCTGTCCGCCTTTCTCCCTTCGGGAAGCGTGGCGCTTTCTCATAGCTCACGCTGTAGGTATCTCAGT
TCGGTGTAGGTCGTTCGCTCCAAGCTGGGCTGTGTGCACGAACCCCCCATTCAGCCCGACCGCTGCGCCT
TATCCGGTAACTATCGTCTTGAGTCCAACCCGGTAAGACACGACTTATCGCCACTGGCAGCAGCCACTGG
TAACAGGATTAGCAGAGCGAGGTATGTAGGCGGTGCTACAGAGTTCTTGAAGTGGTGGCCTAACTACGGC
TACACTAGAAGAACAGTATTTGGTATCTGCGCTCTGCTGAAGCCAGTTACCTTCGGAAAAAGAGTTGGTA
GCTCTTGATCCGGCAAACAAACCACCGCTGGTAGCGGTGGTTTTTTTGTTTGCAAGCAGCAGATTACGCG
CAGAAAAAAAGGATCTCAAGAAGATCCTTTGATCTTTTCTACGGGGTCTGACGCTCAGTGGAACGAAAAC
TCACGTTAAGGGATTTTGGTCATGAGATTATCAAAAAGGATCTTCACCTAGATCCTTTTAAATTAAAAAT
GAAGTTTTAAATCAATCTAAAGTATATATGAGTAAACTTGGTCTGACAGTTACCAATGCTTAATCAGTGA
GGCACCTATCTCAGCGATCTGTCTATTTCGTTCATCCATAGTTGCCTGACTCCCCGTCGTGTAGATAACT
ACGATACGGGAGGGCTTACCATCTGGCCCCAGTGCTGCAATGATACCGCGAGATCCACGCTCACCGGCTC
CAGATTTATCAGCAATAAACCAGCCAGCCGGAAGGGCCGAGCGCAGAAGTGGTCCTGCAACTTTATCCGC
CTCCATCCAGTCTATTAATTGTTGCCGGGAAGCTAGAGTAAGTAGTTCGCCAGTTAATAGTTTGCGCAAC
GTTGTTGCCATTGCTACAGGCATCGTGGTGTCACGCTCGTCGTTTGGTATGGCTTCATTCAGCTCCGGTT
CCCAACGATCAAGGCGAGTTACATGATCCCCCATGTTGTGCAAAAAAGCGGTTAGCTCCTTCGGTCCTCC
GATCGTTGTCAGAAGTAAGTTGGCCGCAGTGTTATCACTCATGGTTATGGCAGCACTGCATAATTCTCTT
ACTGTCATGCCATCCGTAAGATGCTTTTCTGTGACTGGTGAGTACTCAACCAAGTCATTCTGAGAATAGT
GTATGCGGCGACCGAGTTGCTCTTGCCCGGCGTCAATACGGGATAATACCGCGCCACATAGCAGAACTTT
AAAAGTGCTCATCATTGGAAAACGTTCTTCGGGGCGAAAACTCTCAAGGATCTTACCGCTGTTGAGATCC
AGTTCGATGTAACCCACTCGTGCACCCAACTGATCTTCAGCATCTTTTACTTTCACCAGCGTTTCTGGGT
GAGCAAAAACAGGAAGGCAAAATGCCGCAAAAAAGGGAATAAGGGCGACACGGAAATGTTGAATACTCAT
ACTCTTCCTTTTTCAATATTATTGAAGCATTTATCAGGGTTATTGTCTCATGAGCGGATACATATTTGAA
TGTATTTAGAAAAATAAACAAATAGGGGTTCCGCGCACATTTCCCCGAAAAGTGCCACCTAAATTGTAAG
CGTTAATATTTTGTTAAAATTCGCGTTAAATTTTTGTTAAATCAGCTCATTTTTTAACCAATAGGCCGAA
ATCGGCAAAATCCCTTATAAATCAAAAGAATAGACCGAGATAGGGT
[37 nt withheld, positions 2147-2183]
AAAGAACGTGGACTCCAACGTCAAAGG
[49 nt withheld, positions 2211-2259]
T
[91 nt withheld, positions 2261-2351]
G
[124 nt withheld, positions 2353-2476]
CGTCGGAGCTCCACCGCGGTGGCGGCCGCTCTAGAACTAGTGGCGAAGAGCCTGCAGGTAACCACGCGTT
GCATGCTCTTCGGTACCCGGGAAGTTCCTATACTATTTGAAGAATAGGAACTTCTGCAGGAATTCGATAT
CGGTGAAGTTCCTATTCTCTAGAAAGTATAGGAACTTCAAAATGGGATCCCCAAAGAAGAAGCGTAAGGT
GTCGATGGTGTCGAAGGGAGAAGAGGATAACATGGCTTCACTCCCAGCTACACACGAACTCCACATCTTC
GGATCGATCAACGGAGTGGATTTCGATATGGTCGGACAAGGTAAGTTTAAACATATATATACTAACTAAC
CCTGATTATTTAAATTTTCAGGAACTGGAAACCCAAACGATGGATACGAGGAACTCAACCTCAAGTCGAC
AAAGGGAGATCTGCAATTCTCGCCATGGATTCTCGTGCCACACATCGGATACGGATTCCACCAATACCTC
CCATACCCAGGTAAGTTTAAACTGAGTTCTACTAACTAACGAGTAATATTTAAATTTTCAGATGGAATGT
CACCATTCCAAGCTGCCATGGTGGATGGATCGGGATACCAAGTTCACCGAACAATGCAATTCGAGGATGG
AGCCTCGCTCACAGTGAACTACCGATACACATACGAGGGATCGCACATCAAGGTAAGTTTAAACAGTTCG
GTACTAACTAACCATACATATTTAAATTTTCAGGGAGAGGCTCAAGTTAAGGGAACAGGATTCCCAGCTG
ATGGACCAGTGATGACAAACTCACTCACAGCTGCTGATTGGTGCCGATCGAAAAAGACATACCCAAATGA
TAAGACAATCATCTCGACATTCAAGTGGTCGTACACTACTGGAAACGGAAAGCGATACCGATCGACAGCC
CGAACAACATACACATTCGCTAAGCCAATGGCCGCCAACTACCTCAAGGTAAGTTTAAACATGATTTTAC
TAACTAACTAATCTGATTTAAATTTTCAGAATCAACCAATGTACGTGTTCCGAAAGACAGAACTCAAGCA
CTCAAAGACAGAGCTGAACTTCAAAGAGTGGCAAAAGGCCTTCACAGATGTGATGGGAATGGATGAACTC
TACAAGGCCTCCCGTCGTCGTAAGGCCAACCCAACCAAGCTCTCCGAGAACGCCAAGAAGCTCGCCAAGT
AGATCAACTGCTCTAATTCCATCTCGTTTCTCTCTTTTCTTTCAATCTCTTTACCCGTTTCTCTTCCCCT
ACGTCCCCCAAACCTACCACTGCACAGTAACACATACACATTCAACGTGTCACAATAAAAGCCCATCAAC
ACCTTCTCTGTTGTTTTTTTTCTTCAAATGCATTTTTTTCACTTTGTTTAATAATTTTTACGCATCGGAT
TTGTAGGATAGTGGAAATTTGTCCTTCAATGCTTCAATTGATTCGACACTTCTCAATATTTTTGATCAAT
AAACCATTGATTTTCTATTTAGAAGAAGATCACTGTAAATAACACCAAAAACATCACAGCAAAAAAACTC
CCACTCAATTATATTACTGTTTTTATTGAAACTAGAATAAATTTGAAAATCTTCAAAGCATACACAATTA
AAAAAAACGAAAAAAGAAAAAGTCCCGTTGATTCTCAAACTTAAATTTTTAAACTTGTCTGAACCATGTT
GTAAGTTTGTAAAAGTTTCCCAGTTGTCCTCGAACAGGTCTAAAAATTGCGGTCATAAACTGAAACGTAA
CATATGATAAGGTATTTTGTGTGCGGTTTTTTCTATGATGTTTCAAAAAAATTTATCAGAAGTAAAAAAC
ATAAGAAGTGTACACAGAACATTGTGTAGATTTTGGGATAGAATTATTATTAATGGGGGGAGGGAGCACA
ATTTTTTTCGACTTTTTATTACGAATTAATTCTATTTTTGAATCTACACAATTTCATTGTTAGAGGTGAC
TTAAAAGAAGCTAAAAAACAAAGAAATTAAGAGAAGTTTTTTGATAATAACAAAAATAGGGGGTGGGAGC
ACAGGGAGAAAGAGCATGTAGGGATGTTGAAGAGTAATTGGACCCACTTTGTACAAGAAAGCTGGGTCTA
TTCCTTTGCCCTCGGACGAGTGCTGGGGCGTCGGTTTCCACTATCGGCGAGTACTTCTACACAGCCATCG
GTCCAGACGGCCGCGCTTCTGCGGGCGATTTGTGTACGCCCGACAGTCCCGGCTCCGGATCGGACGATTG
CGTCGCATCGACCCTGCGCCCAAGCTGCATCATCGAAATTGCCGTCAACCAAGCTCTGATAGAGTTGGTC
AAGACCAATGCGGAGCATATACGCCCGGAGCCGCGGCGATCCTGCAAGCTCCGGATGCCTCCGCTCGAAG
TAGCGCGTCTGCTGCTCCATACAAGCCAACCACGGCCTCCAGAAGAAGATGTTGGCGACCTCGTATTGGG
AATCCCCGAACATCGCCTCGCTCCAGTCAATGACCGCTGTTATGCGGCCATTGTCCGTCAGGACATTGTT
GGAGCCGAAATCCGCGTGCACGAGGTGCCGGACTTCGGGGCAGTCCTCGGCCCAAAGCATCAGCTCATCG
AGAGCCTGCGCGACGGACGCACTGACGGTGTCGTCCATCACAGTTTGCCAGTGATACACATGGGGATCAG
CAATCGCGCATATGAAATCACGCCATGTAGTGTATTGACCGATTCCTTGCGGTCCGAATGGGCCGAACCC
GCTCGTCTGGCTAAGATCGGCCGCAGCGATCGCATCCATGGCCTCCGCGACCGGCTGCAGAACAGCGGGC
AGTTCGGTTTCAGGCAGGTCTTGCAACGTGACACCCTGTGCACGGCGGGAGATGCAATAGGTCAGGCTCT
CGCTGAATTCCCCAATGTCAAGCACTTCCGGAATCGGGAGCGCGGCCGATGCAAAGTGCCGATAAACATA
ACGATCTTTGTAGAAACCATCGGCGCAGCTATTTACCCGCAGGACATATCCACGCCCTCCTACATCGAAG
CTGAAAGCACGAGATTCTTCGCCCTCCGAGAGCTGCATCAGGTCGGAGACGCTGTCGAACTTTTCGATCA
GAAACTTCTCGACAGACGTCGCGGTGAGTTCAGGCTTTTTCATGGAGCCTGCTTTTTTGTACAAACTTGC
GGCACCGCCTGACATATTACCTTAAAATTCAAAAATTAATTTCAGATCAGTCATAACCAAGAAAACAAAA
TAAACGTTAGGACAGAAAATTCAAATTAATTAAAAATTATGCTGAATAAGAAAATTACATGCAAAGCCTT
ATTTTCCTCATAGAAACAGTTGAATAACATATTTTTTAATTGAAAACATAGCAAAATTCGTGGTAAAATT
TGTCAAAACCTTGGAAAAAATCGAAAAAAGAACATTTCCCGATGCATTTTCCTATTTCTCGTTGCCGACA
ACGTATAAACGTTGAATACTCAGTCAACGAATTTGGCTGCTGGCTTGGACTCTCGCACGGAAGAGACGCG
TGTGTAGATTTACGACGAAAGCAAAAATG
Features (pLannotate 1.2.2; 13 found; start..end, strand, type, name):
      3..88      -  CDS            lacI (fragment): lac repressor; lacI; The lac repressor binds to the lac operator to inhibit transcription in E. coli. This inhibition can be relieved by adding lactose or isopropyl-β-D-thiogalactopyranoside (IPTG).
    271..859     -  rep_origin     ori: high-copy-number ColE1/pMB1/pBR322/pUC origin of replication
   1030..1890    -  CDS            AmpR: β-lactamase; bla; confers resistance to ampicillin, carbenicillin, and related antibiotics
   1891..1995    -  promoter       AmpR promoter: bla
   2048..2476    -  rep_origin     f1 ori (sequence partly withheld): f1 bacteriophage origin of replication; arrow indicates direction of (+) strand synthesis
   2482..2519    +  misc_feature   MCS (fragment): pBluescript multiple cloning site
   2600..2617    +  misc_feature   MCS (fragment): pBluescript multiple cloning site
   2621..2654    +  protein_bind   FRT (minimal): supports FLP-mediated excision but not integration (Turan and Bode, 2011) FLP recombinase from the Saccharomyces cerevisiae 2μ plasmid
   2691..3602    +  CDS            mNeonGreen: mNeonGreen is a basic (constitutively fluorescent) green/yellow fluorescent protein published in 2013, derived from Branchiostoma lanceolatum. It is reported to be a very rapidly-maturing monomer with moderate acid sensitivity.
   3606..3665    +  CDS            EGL-13 NLS (fragment): nuclear localization signal from the C. elegans EGL-13 transcription factor (Lyssenko et al., 2007)
   4550..4570    +  protein_bind   attB2: mutant version of attB; core recombination site for the Gateway® BP reaction BP Clonase™
   4574..5599    -  CDS            HygR: aminoglycoside phosphotransferase from E. coli; aph(4)-Ia; confers resistance to hygromycin
   5605..5625    -  protein_bind   attB1: mutant version of attB; core recombination site for the Gateway® BP reaction BP Clonase™
