[The description below was written by a language model from this plasmid's Addgene catalogue record and pLannotate feature annotations shown in this document.]
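Description:
pHygG8 is an empty-backbone integration vector for Caenorhabditis elegans, designed for rapid recombination-mediated cassette exchange (RMCE) to generate single-copy transgenes under drug selection. It derives from pHygG2, from which the loxP site has been deleted, and the sequenced plasmid is about 6 kb. In E. coli it is maintained as a high-copy plasmid through a ColE1/pUC-type origin and selected with ampicillin via the β-lactamase gene and its native promoter. An f1 phage origin, remnants of a pBluescript multiple cloning site and a short lacI fragment are also annotated as backbone features.

The worm-facing portion begins with the MCS fragments, where a gene of interest would be inserted by restriction cloning, followed by a minimal FRT site, the target of FLP recombinase. Downstream of the FRT lies an mNeonGreen coding sequence fused to the EGL-13 nuclear localization signal, giving the nuclear green marker (nls-mNG) named in the record. A hygromycin phosphotransferase gene sits on the opposite strand, flanked by attB1 and attB2 Gateway sequences that are probably left over from its assembly. Hygromycin resistance allows selection of worms carrying the integrated cassette, while nuclear mNeonGreen fluorescence provides a visual marker.

The feature table does not annotate promoters or 3′ UTRs for either mNeonGreen or HygR, and only one FRT-type site is detected, so the record does not state what drives these genes or identify a second recombination site for the exchange. The practical consequence of removing loxP is also not explained beyond the stated purpose.
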