Addgene plasmid #200220: pHygG8
Purpose: (Empty Backbone) hygR selection nls-mNG marked rapid RMCE integration vector without loxP site
Depositing lab: Michael Nonet. Depositing organization: Washington University in Saint Louis. Publication: Rapid generation of C. elegans single-copy transgenes combining RMCE and drug selection. Nonet ML. Genetics. 2023 Apr 20:iyad072. doi: 10.1093/genetics/iyad072. PubMed 37079426.
Backbone
  Vector backbone: pHygG2
  Modifications to backbone: loxP site deleted
  Vector type: Worm Expression
  Selectable markers: Hygromycin
Growth in bacteria
  Bacterial resistance: Ampicillin, 100 μg/mL
  Growth temperature: 37°C
  Growth strain: DH5alpha
  Copy number: High Copy
Gene/Insert
  Cloning method: Restriction Enzyme
Terms and licenses: Academic/Nonprofit Terms; Industry Terms: Not Available to Industry
How to cite: pHygG8 was a gift from Michael Nonet (Addgene plasmid # 200220 ; http://n2t.net/addgene:200220 ; RRID:Addgene_200220)
